>Addgene plasmid #83286 | pJAG98-mTurquoise2-FHA2-AURKB substrate-YPet | depositor full sequence | sequence record 158427 | full sequence
CTGCAGCCTGAATATGGGCCAAACAGGATATCTGTGGTAAGCAGTTCCTGCCCCGGCTCAGGGCCAAGAA
CAGATGGAACAGCTGAATATGGGCCAAACAGGATATCTGTGGTAAGCAGTTCCTGCCCCGGCTCAGGGCC
AAGAACAGATGGTCCCCAGATGCGGTCCAGCCCTCAGCAGTTTCTAGAGAACCATCAGATGTTTCCAGGG
TGCCCCAAGGACCTGAAATGACCCTGTGCCTTATTTGAACTAACCAATCAGTTCGCTTCTCGCTTCTGTT
CGCGCGCTTCTGCTCCCCGAGCTCAATAAAAGAGCCCACAACCCCTCACTCGGGGCGCCAGTCCTCCGAT
TGACTGAGTCGCCCGGGTACCCGTGTATCCAATAAACCCTCTTGCAGTTGCATCCGACTTGTGGTCTCGC
TGTTCCTTGGGAGGGTCTCCTCTGAGTGATTGACTACCCGTCAGCGGGGGTCTTTCATTTGGGGGCTCGT
CCGGGATCGGGAGACCCCTGCCCAGGGACCACCGACCCACCACCGGGAGGTAAGCTGGCCAGCAACTTAT
CTGTGTCTGTCCGATTGTCTAGTGTCTATGACTGATTTTATGCGCCTGCGTCGGTACTAGTTAGCTAACT
AGCTCTGTATCTGGCGGACCCGTGGTGGAACTGACGAGTTCTGAACACCCGGCCGCAACCCTGGGAGACG
TCCCAGGGACTTTGGGGGCCGTTTTTGTGGCCCGACCTGAGGAAGGGAGTCGATGTGGAATCCGACCCCG
TCAGGATATGTGGTTCTGGTAGGAGACGAGAACCTAAAACAGTTCCCGCCTCCGTCTGAATTTTTGCTTT
CGGTTTGGAACCGAAGCCGCGCGTCTTGTCTGCTGCAGCATCGTTCTGTGTTGTCTCTGTCTGACTGTGT
TTCTGTATTTGTCTGAAAATTAGGGCCAGACTGTTACCACTCCCTTAAGTTTGACCTTAGATCACTGGAA
AGATGTCGAGCGGCTCGCTCACAACCAGTCGGTAGATGTCAAGAAGAGACGTTGGGTTACCTTCTGCTCT
GCAGAATGGCCAACCTTTAACGTCGGATGGCCGCGAGACGGCACCTTTAACCGAGACCTCATCACCCAGG
TTAAGATCAAGGTCTTTTCACCTGGCCCGCATGGACACCCAGACCAGGTCCCCTACATCGTGACCTGGGA
AGCCTTGGCTTTTGACCCCCCTCCCTGGGTCAAGCCCTTTGTACACCCTAAGCCTCCGCCTCCTCTTCTT
CCATCCGCGCCGTCTCTCCCCCTTGAACCTCCTCTTTCGACCCCGCCTCAATCCTCCCTTTATCCAGCCC
TCACTCCTTCTCTAGGCGCCGGCCGGCCACCATGGTGAGCAAGGGCGAGGAGCTGTTCACCGGGGTGGTG
CCCATCCTGGTCGAGCTGGACGGCGACGTAAACGGCCACAAGTTCAGCGTGTCCGGCGAGGGCGAGGGCG
ATGCCACCTACGGCAAGCTGACCCTGAAGTTCATCTGCACCACCGGCAAGCTGCCCGTGCCCTGGCCCAC
CCTCGTGACCACCCTGTCCTGGGGCGTGCAGTGCTTCGCCCGCTACCCCGACCACATGAAGCAGCACGAC
TTCTTCAAGTCCGCCATGCCCGAAGGCTACGTCCAGGAGCGCACCATCTTCTTCAAGGACGACGGCAACT
ACAAGACCCGCGCCGAGGTGAAGTTCGAGGGCGACACCCTGGTGAACCGCATCGAGCTGAAGGGCATCGA
CTTCAAGGAGGACGGCAACATCCTGGGGCACAAGCTGGAGTACAACTACTTTAGCGACAACGTCTATATC
ACCGCCGACAAGCAGAAGAACGGCATCAAGGCCAACTTCAAGATCCGCCACAACATCGAGGACGGCGGCG
TGCAGCTCGCCGACCACTACCAGCAGAACACCCCCATCGGCGACGGCCCCGTGCTGCTGCCCGACAACCA
CTACCTGAGCACCCAGTCCAAGCTGAGCAAAGACCCCAACGAGAAGCGCGATCACATGGTCCTGCTGGAG
TTCGTGACCGCCGCCGGGATCACTCTCGGCATGGACGAGCTGTACAAGGCTGGTACCAAGGGTAATGGTA
GGTTTTTAACTTTAAAACCATTGCCTGACAGCATTATTCAAGAAAGCCTGGAGATTCAGCAAGGTGTGAA
TCCATTTTTCATTGGTAGATCCGAGGATTGCAATTGTAAAATTGAAGACAGTAGGTTGTCTCGAGTTCAT
TGCTTCATTTTCAAAAAGAGGCATGCTGTAGGCAAAAGCATGTATGAATCTCCGGCACAAGGTTTAGATG
ATATTTGGTATTGCCACACCGGAACTAACGTGAGCTATTTAAATAATAACCGCATGATACAGGGTACGAA
ATTCCTTTTACAAGACGGAGATGAAATCAAGATCATTTGGGATAAAAACAATAAATTTGTCATTGGCTTT
AAAGTGGAAATTAACGATACTACAGGTCTGTTTAACGAGGGATTAGGTATGTTACAAGAACAAAGAGTAG
TACTTAAGCAAACAGCCGAAGAAAAAGATTTGGTGAAAAAGTTAGGAGGATCCGGCGGCAAGGTGAACAA
GATCGTGAAGAACCGCCGCACCGTGGCCATCGGTGGTTCCGGAGGAGTGAGCAAGGGCGAGGAGCTGTTC
ACCGGGGTGGTGCCCATCCTGGTCGAGCTGGACGGCGACGTAAACGGCCACAAGTTCAGCGTGTCCGGCG
AGGGCGAGGGCGATGCCACCTACGGCAAGCTGACCCTGAAGCTGCTCTGCACCACCGGCAAGCTGCCCGT
GCCCTGGCCCACCCTCGTGACCACCCTGGGCTACGGCCTGCAGTGCTTCGCCCGCTACCCCGACCACATG
AAGCAGCACGACTTCTTCAAGTCCGCCATGCCCGAAGGCTACGTCCAGGAGCGCACCATCTTCTTCAAGG
ACGACGGCAACTACAAGACCCGCGCCGAGGTGAAGTTCGAGGGCGACACCCTGGTGAACCGCATCGAGCT
GAAGGGCATCGACTTCAAGGAGGACGGCAACATCCTGGGGCACAAGCTGGAGTACAACTACAACAGCCAC
AACGTCTATATCACCGCCGACAAGCAGAAGAACGGCATCAAGGCCAACTTCAAGATCCGCCACAACATCG
AGGACGGCGGCGTGCAGCTCGCCGACCACTACCAGCAGAACACCCCCATCGGCGACGGCCCCGTGCTGCT
GCCCGACAACCACTACCTGAGCTACCAGTCCGCCCTGTTCAAAGACCCCAACGAGAAGCGCGATCACATG
GTCCTGCTGGAGTTCCTGACCGCCGCCGGGATCACTGAAGGCATGAACGAGCTGTACAAGCGAGCTTAAG
CGCCAGCACAGTGGTCGACCCTGTGGAATGTGTGTCAGTTAGGGTGTGGAAAGTCCCCAGGCTCCCCAGC
AGGCAGAAGTATGCAAAGCATGCATCTCAATTAGTCAGCAACCAGGTGTGGAAAGTCCCCAGGCTCCCCA
GCAGGCAGAAGTATGCAAAGCATGCATCTCAATTAGTCAGCAACCATAGTCCCGCCCCTAACTCCGCCCA
TCCCGCCCCTAACTCCGCCCAGTTCCGCCCATTCTCCGCCCCATGGCTGACTAATTTTTTTTATTTATGC
AGAGGCCGAGGCCGCCTCGGCCTCTGAGCTATTCCAGAAGTAGTGAGGAGGCTTTTTTGGAGGCCTAGGC
TTTTGCAAAAAGCTTGAGCACGTGTTGACAATTAATCATCGGCATAGTATATCGGCATAGTATAATACGA
CAAGGTGAGGAACTAAACCATGGCCAAGCCTTTGTCTCAAGAAGAATCCACCCTCATTGAAAGAGCAACG
GCTACAATCAACAGCATCCCCATCTCTGAAGACTACAGCGTCGCCAGCGCAGCTCTCTCTAGCGACGGCC
GCATCTTCACTGGTGTCAATGTATATCATTTTACTGGGGGACCTTGTGCAGAACTCGTGGTGCTGGGCAC
TGCTGCTGCTGCGGCAGCTGGCAACCTGACTTGTATCGTCGCGATCGGAAATGAGAACAGGGGCATCTTG
AGCCCCTGCGGACGGTGCCGACAGGTGCTTCTCGATCTGCATCCTGGGATCAAAGCCATAGTGAAGGACA
GTGATGGACAGCCGACGGCAGTTGGGATTCGTGAATTGCTGCCCTCTGGTTATGTGTGGGAGGGCTAAGC
ACTTCATCGATAAAATAAAAGATTTTATTTAGTCTCCAGAAAAAGGGGGGAATGAAAGACCCCACCTGTA
GGTTTGGCAAGCTAGCTTAAGTAACGCCATTTTGCAAGGCATGGAAAAATACATAACTGAGAATAGAGAA
GTTCAGATCAAGGTCAGGAACAGATGGAACAGCTGAATATGGGCCAAACAGGATATCTGTGGTAAGCAGT
TCCTGCCCCGGCTCAGGGCCAAGAACAGATGGAACAGCTGAATATGGGCCAAACAGGATATCTGTGGTAA
GCAGTTCCTGCCCCGGCTCAGGGCCAAGAACAGATGGTCCCCAGATGCGGTCCAGCCCTCAGCAGTTTCT
AGAGAACCATCAGATGTTTCCAGGGTGCCCCAAGGACCTGAAATGACCCTGTGCCTTATTTGAACTAACC
AATCAGTTCGCTTCTCGCTTCTGTTCGCGCGCTTCTGCTCCCCGAGCTCAATAAAAGAGCCCACAACCCC
TCACTCGGGGCGCCAGTCCTCCGATTGACTGAGTCGCCCGGGTACCCGTGTATCCAATAAACCCTCTTGC
AGTTGCATCCGACTTGTGGTCTCGCTGTTCCTTGGGAGGGTCTCCTCTGAGTGATTGACTACCCGTCAGC
GGGGGTCTTTCATTTCCGACTTGTGGTCTCGCTGCCTTGGGAGGGTCTCCTCTGAGTGATTGACTACCCG
TCAGCGGGGGTCTTCACATGCAGCATGTATCAAAATTAATTTGGTTTTTTTTCTTAAGTATTTACATTAA
ATGGCCATAGTTGCATTAATGAATCGGCCAACGCGCGGGGAGAGGCGGTTTGCGTATTGGCGCTCTTCCG
CTTCCTCGCTCACTGACTCGCTGCGCTCGGTCGTTCGGCTGCGGCGAGCGGTATCAGCTCACTCAAAGGC
GGTAATACGGTTATCCACAGAATCAGGGGATAACGCAGGAAAGAACATGTGAGCAAAAGGCCAGCAAAAG
GCCAGGAACCGTAAAAAGGCCGCGTTGCTGGCGTTTTTCCATAGGCTCCGCCCCCCTGACGAGCATCACA
AAAATCGACGCTCAAGTCAGAGGTGGCGAAACCCGACAGGACTATAAAGATACCAGGCGTTTCCCCCTGG
AAGCTCCCTCGTGCGCTCTCCTGTTCCGACCCTGCCGCTTACCGGATACCTGTCCGCCTTTCTCCCTTCG
GGAAGCGTGGCGCTTTCTCATAGCTCACGCTGTAGGTATCTCAGTTCGGTGTAGGTCGTTCGCTCCAAGC
TGGGCTGTGTGCACGAACCCCCCGTTCAGCCCGACCGCTGCGCCTTATCCGGTAACTATCGTCTTGAGTC
CAACCCGGTAAGACACGACTTATCGCCACTGGCAGCAGCCACTGGTAACAGGATTAGCAGAGCGAGGTAT
GTAGGCGGTGCTACAGAGTTCTTGAAGTGGTGGCCTAACTACGGCTACACTAGAAGGACAGTATTTGGTA
TCTGCGCTCTGCTGAAGCCAGTTACCTTCGGAAAAAGAGTTGGTAGCTCTTGATCCGGCAAACAAACCAC
CGCTGGTAGCGGTGGTTTTTTTGTTTGCAAGCAGCAGATTACGCGCAGAAAAAAAGGATCTCAAGAAGAT
CCTTTGATCTTTTCTACGGGGTCTGACGCTCAGTGGAACGAAAACTCACGTTAAGGGATTTTGGTCATGA
GATTATCAAAAAGGATCTTCACCTAGATCCTTTTAAATTAAAAATGAAGTTTGCGGCCGCAAATCAATCT
AAAGTATATATGAGTAAACTTGGTCTGACAGTTACCAATGCTTAATCAGTGAGGCACCTATCTCAGCGAT
CTGTCTATTTCGTTCATCCATAGTTGCCTGACTCCCCGTCGTGTAGATAACTACGATACGGGAGGGCTTA
CCATCTGGCCCCAGTGCTGCAATGATACCGCGAGACCCACGCTCACCGGCTCCAGATTTATCAGCAATAA
ACCAGCCAGCCGGAAGGGCCGAGCGCAGAAGTGGTCCTGCAACTTTATCCGCCTCCATCCAGTCTATTAA
TTGTTGCCGGGAAGCTAGAGTAAGTAGTTCGCCAGTTAATAGTTTGCGCAACGTTGTTGCCATTGCTACA
GGCATCGTGGTGTCACGCTCGTCGTTTGGTATGGCTTCATTCAGCTCCGGTTCCCAACGATCAAGGCGAG
TTACATGATCCCCCATGTTGTGCAAAAAAGCGGTTAGCTCCTTCGGTCCTCCGATCGTTGTCAGAAGTAA
GTTGGCCGCAGTGTTATCACTCATGGTTATGGCAGCACTGCATAATTCTCTTACTGTCATGCCATCCGTA
AGATGCTTTTCTGTGACTGGTGAGTACTCAACCAAGTCATTCTGAGAATAGTGTATGCGGCGACCGAGTT
GCTCTTGCCCGGCGTCAACACGGGATAATACCGCGCCACATAGCAGAACTTTAAAAGTGCTCATCATTGG
AAAACGTTCTTCGGGGCGAAAACTCTCAAGGATCTTACCGCTGTTGAGATCCAGTTCGATGTAACCCACT
CGTGCACCCAACTGATCTTCAGCATCTTTTACTTTCACCAGCGTTTCTGGGTGAGCAAAAACAGGAAGGC
AAAATGCCGCAAAAAAGGGAATAAGGGCGACACGGAAATGTTGAATACTCATACTCTTCCTTTTTCAATA
TTATTGAAGCATTTATCAGGGTTATTGTCTCATGAGCGGATACATATTTGAATGTATTTAGAAAAATAAA
CAAATAGGGGTTCCGCGCACATTTCCCCGAAAAGTGCCAC
Features (pLannotate 1.2.2; 15 found; start..end, strand, type, name):
      8..477     +  LTR            LTR: long terminal repeat from Moloney murine leukemia virus
    601..875     +  misc_feature   MESV Ψ (fragment): packaging signal of murine embryonic stem cell virus
    934..1350    +  CDS            gag (truncated): truncated Moloney murine leukemia virus (MMLV) gag gene lacking the start codon
   1362..2078    +  CDS            mTurquoise2: mTurquoise2 is a basic (constitutively fluorescent) cyan fluorescent protein published in 2012, derived from Aequorea victoria. It is reported to be a rapidly-maturing monomer with very low acid sensitivity.
   2088..2564    +  CDS            RAD53 (fragment): RAD53_YEAST - Also known as MEC2, SAD1, SPK1. Experimental evidence at protein level: Swiss-Prot protein existence level 1. Controls S-phase checkpoint as well as G1 and G2 DNA damage checkpoints. Phosphorylates proteins on serine, threonine, and tyrosine. Prevents entry into anaphase and mitotic exit after DNA damage via regulation of the Polo kinase CDC5. Seems to be involved in the phosphorylation of RPH1. From Saccharomyces cerevisiae (strain ATCC 204508 / S288c) (Baker's yeast).
   2637..3350    +  CDS            YPet: YPet is a basic (constitutively fluorescent) yellow fluorescent protein published in 2005, derived from Aequorea victoria. It has moderate acid sensitivity.
   3390..3719    +  promoter       SV40 promoter: SV40 enhancer and early promoter
   3734..3781    +  promoter       EM7 promoter: synthetic bacterial promoter&nbsp
   3800..4198    +  CDS            BSD: blasticidin S deaminase; Aspergillus terreus BSD; confers resistance to blasticidin
   4251..4844    +  LTR            LTR: long terminal repeat from Moloney murine leukemia virus
   4853..4899    +  LTR            5' LTR (truncated) (fragment): truncated long terminal repeat from Moloney murine sarcoma virus
   4982..5030    -  CDS            lacI (fragment): lac repressor; lacI; The lac repressor binds to the lac operator to inhibit transcription in E. coli. This inhibition can be relieved by adding lactose or isopropyl-β-D-thiogalactopyranoside (IPTG).
   5216..5804    -  rep_origin     ori: high-copy-number ColE1/pMB1/pBR322/pUC origin of replication
   5982..6842    -  CDS            AmpR: β-lactamase; bla; confers resistance to ampicillin, carbenicillin, and related antibiotics
   6843..6947    -  promoter       AmpR promoter: bla
