[The description below was written by a language model from this plasmid's Addgene catalogue record and pLannotate feature annotations shown in this document.]
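Description:
pJAG98-mTurquoise2-FHA2-AURKB substrate-YPet is a 6,970 bp gammaretroviral mammalian expression plasmid built on pJAG98, a pBABE-blast derivative. It is propagated in E. coli through a high-copy ColE1/pUC-type origin and selected with ampicillin via β-lactamase under its native promoter. The viral portion is flanked by Moloney murine leukemia virus long terminal repeats. It also carries a Ψ packaging signal fragment and a truncated gag segment lacking its start codon, which together allow the transcript to be packaged into retroviral particles when the structural genes are supplied in trans. No separate promoter is annotated upstream of the insert, so expression presumably depends on the 5′ LTR, as is usual for pBABE vectors. Downstream of the insert, an SV40 enhancer/early promoter paired with a bacterial EM7 promoter drives blasticidin S deaminase, allowing blasticidin selection of transduced cells.

The roughly 2 kb insert, assembled by Gibson cloning, encodes a single-chain, untargeted Aurora B kinase FRET biosensor. The cyan donor mTurquoise2 sits at the N-terminus. It is followed by a fragment of yeast Rad53 corresponding to the FHA2 phosphothreonine-binding domain. A short unannotated stretch, which by the construct name would hold the Aurora B substrate peptide, comes next, and the yellow acceptor YPet closes the chain. In sensors of this design, phosphorylation of the substrate promotes its intramolecular binding to the FHA2 domain, changing the conformation of the protein and therefore the energy transfer between the two fluorophores. Because it has no localization sequence, the sensor reports Aurora B activity without being tethered to a particular cellular structure. The associated work concerns kinetochore–microtubule attachment regulation.
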