Addgene plasmid #83286: pJAG98-mTurquoise2-FHA2-AURKB substrate-YPet
Purpose: untargeted Aurora B FRET sensor with mTurquoise2 and YPet FRET pair
Depositing lab: Daniel Needleman. Depositing organization: Harvard University. Publication: Measuring NDC80 binding reveals the molecular basis of tension-dependent kinetochore-microtubule attachments. Yoo TY, Choi JM, Conway W, Yu CH, Pappu RV, Needleman DJ. Elife. 2018 Jul 25;7. pii: 36392. doi: 10.7554/eLife.36392. 36392 PubMed 30044223.
Backbone
  Vector backbone: pJAG98 (pBABE-blast)
  Backbone size w/o insert (bp): 4993
  Total vector size (bp): 6970
  Modifications to backbone: None
  Vector type: Mammalian Expression, Retroviral
  Selectable markers: Blasticidin
Growth in bacteria
  Bacterial resistance: Ampicillin, 100 μg/mL
  Growth temperature: 37°C
  Growth strain: NEB Stable
  Copy number: High Copy
Gene/Insert
  Gene/Insert name: mTurquoise2-FHA2-AURKB substrate-YPet (alt name: Aurora B FRET sensor)
  Insert size (bp): 1998
  Cloning method: Gibson Cloning
  Sequencing primers: 5′ CTTTATCCAGCCCTCAC; 3′ ACCCTAACTGACACACATTCC
Terms and licenses: Academic/Nonprofit Terms; Industry Terms: Not Available to Industry
How to cite: pJAG98-mTurquoise2-FHA2-AURKB substrate-YPet was a gift from Daniel Needleman (Addgene plasmid # 83286 ; http://n2t.net/addgene:83286 ; RRID:Addgene_83286)
