>Addgene plasmid #83286 | pJAG98-mTurquoise2-FHA2-AURKB substrate-YPet | addgene partial sequence | sequence record 160222 | pBABE5 5'-CTTTATCCAGCCCTCAC-3'
ATGGTGAGCAAGGGCGAGGAGCTGTTCACCGGGGTGGTGCCCATCCTGGTCGAGCTGGACGGCGACGTAA
ACGGCCACAAGTTCAGCGTGTCCGGCGAGGGCGAGGGCGATGCCACCTACGGCAAGCTGACCCTGAAGTT
CATCTGCACCACCGGCAAGCTGCCCGTGCCCTGGCCCACCCTCGTGACCACCCTGTCCTGGGGCGTGCAG
TGCTTCGCCCGCTACCCCGACCACATGAAGCAGCACGACTTCTTCAAGTCCGCCATGCCCGAAGGCTACG
TCCAGGAGCGCACCATCTTCTTCAAGGACGACGGCAACTACAAGACCCGCGCCGAGGTGAAGTTCGAGGG
CGACACCCTGGTGAACCGCATCGAGCTGAAGGGCATCGACTTCAAGGAGGACGGCAACATCCTGGGGCAC
AAGCTGGAGTACAACTACTTTAGCGACAACGTCTATATCACCGCCGACAAGCAGAAGAACGGCATCAAGG
CCAACTTCAAGATCCGCCACAACATCGAGGACGGCGGCGTGCAGCTCGCCGACCACTACCAGCAGAACAC
CCCCATCGGCGACGGCCCCGTGCTGCTGCCCGACAACCACTACCTGAGCACCCAGTCCAAGCTGAGCAAA
GACCCCAACGAGAAGCGCGATCACATGGTCCTGCTGGAGTTCGTGACCGCCGCCGGGATCACTCTCGGCA
TGGACGAGCTGTACAAGGCTGGTACCAAGGGTAATGGTAGGTTTTTAACTTTAAAACCATTGCCTGACAG
CATTATTCAAGAAAGCCTGGAGATTCAGCAAGGTGTGAATCCATTTTTCATTGGTAGATCCGAGGATTGC
AATTGTAA
