>Addgene plasmid #83286 | pJAG98-mTurquoise2-FHA2-AURKB substrate-YPet | addgene partial sequence | sequence record 161468 | mCerulean-F 5'-ctacctgagcacccagtccaag-3'
CGCGATCACATGGTCCTGCTGGAGTTCGTGACCGCCGCCGGGATCACTCTCGGCATGGACGAGCTGTACA
AGGCTGGTACCAAGGGTAATGGTAGGTTTTTAACTTTAAAACCATTGCCTGACAGCATTATTCAAGAAAG
CCTGGAGATTCAGCAAGGTGTGAATCCATTTTTCATTGGTAGATCCGAGGATTGCAATTGTAAAATTGAA
GACAGTAGGTTGTCTCGAGTTCATTGCTTCATTTTCAAAAAGAGGCATGCTGTAGGCAAAAGCATGTATG
AATCTCCGGCACAAGGTTTAGATGATATTTGGTATTGCCACACCGGAACTAACGTGAGCTATTTAAATAA
TAACCGCATGATACAGGGTACGAAATTCCTTTTACAAGACGGAGATGAAATCAAGATCATTTGGGATAAA
AACAATAAATTTGTCATTGGCTTTAAAGTGGAAATTAACGATACTACAGGTCTGTTTAACGAGGGATTAG
GTATGTTACAAGAACAAAGAGTAGTACTTAAGCAAACAGCCGAAGAAAAAGATTTGGTGAAAAAGTTAGG
AGGATCCGGCGGCAAGGTGAACAAGATCGTGAAGAACCGCCGCACCGTGGCCATCGGTGGTTCCGGAGGA
GTGAGCAAGGGCGAGGAGCTGTTCACCGGGGTGGTGCCCATCCTGGTCGAGCTGGACGGCGACGTAAACG
GCCACAAGTTCAGCGTGTCCGGCGAGGGCGAGGGCGATGCCACCTACGGCAAGCTGACCCTGAAGCTGCT
CTGCACCACCGGCAAGCTGCCCGTGCCCTGGCCCACCCTCGTGACCACCCTGGGCTACGGCCTGCAGTGC
TTCGCCCGCTACCCCGACCACATGAAGCAGCACGACTTCTT
