>Addgene plasmid #83286 | pJAG98-mTurquoise2-FHA2-AURKB substrate-YPet | addgene partial sequence | sequence record 161469 | pBABE3 5'-ACCCTAACTGACACACATTCC-3'
CGCTTAAGCTCGCTTGTACAGCTCGTTCATGCCTTCAGTGATCCCGGCGGCGGTCAGGAACTCCAGCAGG
ACCATGTGATCGCGCTTCTCGTTGGGGTCTTTGAACAGGGCGGACTGGTAGCTCAGGTAGTGGTTGTCGG
GCAGCAGCACGGGGCCGTCGCCGATGGGGGTGTTCTGCTGGTAGTGGTCGGCGAGCTGCACGCCGCCGTC
CTCGATGTTGTGGCGGATCTTGAAGTTGGCCTTGATGCCGTTCTTCTGCTTGTCGGCGGTGATATAGACG
TTGTGGCTGTTGTAGTTGTACTCCAGCTTGTGCCCCAGGATGTTGCCGTCCTCCTTGAAGTCGATGCCCT
TCAGCTCGATGCGGTTCACCAGGGTGTCGCCCTCGAACTTCACCTCGGCGCGGGTCTTGTAGTTGCCGTC
GTCCTTGAAGAAGATGGTGCGCTCCTGGACGTAGCCTTCGGGCATGGCGGACTTGAAGAAGTCGTGCTGC
TTCATGTGGTCGGGGTAGCGGGCGAAGCACTGCAGGCCGTAGCCCAGGGTGGTCACGAGGGTGGGCCAGG
GCACGGGCAGCTTGCCGGTGGTGCAGAGCAGCTTCAGGGTCAGCTTGCCGTAGGTGGCATCGCCCTCGCC
CTCGCCGGACACGCTGAACTTGTGGCCGTTTACGTCGCCGTCCAGCTCGACCAGGATGGGCACCACCCCG
GTGAACAGCTCCTCGCCCTTGCTCACTCCTCCGGAACCACCGATGGCCACGGTGCGGCGGTTCTTCACGA
TCTTGTTCACCTTGCCGCCGGATCCTCCTAACTTTTTCACCAAATCTT
